Addgene plasmid #241232: PLJR965_Rv2464c
Purpose: CRISPRi gene silencing plasmid with sgRNA (Rv2464c) dCas9 TetR and KanR L5 Int attP for M. tuberculosis
Depositing lab: Kyu Rhee. Depositing organization: Cornell University.
Backbone
  Vector backbone: PLJR965
  Vector type: Bacterial Expression
Growth in bacteria
  Bacterial resistance: Kanamycin, 50 μg/mL
  Growth temperature: 37°C
  Growth strain: DH5alpha
  Copy number: Low Copy
Gene/Insert
  Gene/Insert name: Rv2464c sgRNA (alt name: dcas9 TetR)
  gRNA/shRNA sequence: GTCAGGTCTGACAGACCGGGCA
  Species: Mycobacterium tuberculosis (H37Rv)
  Insert size (bp): 22
  Mutation: WT
  Cloning method: Restriction Enzyme; 5′ cloning site Unknown (unknown if destroyed); 3′ cloning site Unknown (unknown if destroyed)
Terms and licenses: Academic/Nonprofit Terms; Industry Terms: Not Available to Industry
How to cite: PLJR965_Rv2464c was a gift from Kyu Rhee (Addgene plasmid # 241232 ; http://n2t.net/addgene:241232 ; RRID:Addgene_241232)
