[The description below was written by a language model from this plasmid's Addgene catalogue record and pLannotate feature annotations shown in this document.]
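Description:
PLJR965_Rv2464c is a CRISPR interference (CRISPRi) plasmid for silencing the Rv2464c gene of Mycobacterium tuberculosis H37Rv, built on the PLJR965 backbone. It is an integrating shuttle vector of about 8.6 kb. In E. coli it replicates from a ColE1/pMB1-type origin (the catalogue lists it as low copy, although the annotation software labels this origin family as high copy) and is selected with kanamycin through an aph(3')-Ia KanR gene. It carries no mycobacterial replication origin in the annotated features. Instead it encodes the mycobacteriophage L5 integrase, together with the attP site named in the catalogue description. These direct site-specific, single-copy insertion into the mycobacterial chromosome, where kanamycin again serves for selection.

The payload consists of two tetracycline-regulated transcription units plus their repressor. The first is a 22-nucleotide targeting sequence against Rv2464c, placed upstream of a Streptococcus thermophilus (St1) guide RNA scaffold and preceded by a promoter containing tet operator elements. The second is a roughly 3.4 kb coding sequence matching S. thermophilus Cas9, also downstream of tet-operator-bearing promoter fragments. The catalogue describes this protein as dCas9, the nuclease-dead form that binds DNA without cutting it, though the feature table itself does not list the inactivating mutations. The rrnB T1 and T2 terminators insulate the cassettes. A tetR gene supplies the repressor that keeps both units off until a tetracycline-class inducer releases it. On induction, the dCas9–sgRNA complex binds the Rv2464c locus and blocks its transcription. The construct is therefore suited to inducible knockdown studies of this gene's function in M. tuberculosis. The cloning sites used to insert the guide are not recorded.
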