Features (pLannotate 1.2.2; 14 found; start..end, strand, type, name):
      4..53      +  terminator     rrnB T1 terminator (fragment): transcription terminator T1 from the E. coli rrnB gene
    138..155     +  promoter       PLtetO-1 promoter (fragment): modified phage lambda PL promoter with tet operator sites (Lutz and Bujard, 1997)
    205..265     +  misc_RNA       St1 gRNA scaffold (fragment): guide RNA scaffold for the Streptococcus thermophilus CRISPR/Cas9 system (Esvelt et al., 2013)
    497..1085    -  rep_origin     ori: high-copy-number ColE1/pMB1/pBR322/pUC origin of replication
   1133..1182    +  terminator     rrnB T1 terminator (fragment): transcription terminator T1 from the E. coli rrnB gene
   1262..1288    +  promoter       PLtetO-1 promoter (fragment): modified phage lambda PL promoter with tet operator sites (Lutz and Bujard, 1997)
   1298..1319    +  promoter       tight TRE promoter (fragment): Tet-responsive promoter PTight, consisting of seven tet operator sequences followed by the minimal CMV promoter
   1330..4692    +  CDS            cas9-1: CAS9A_STRTD - Also known as csn1. Experimental evidence at protein level: Swiss-Prot protein existence level 1. CRISPR (clustered regularly interspaced short palindromic repeat) is an adaptive immune system that provides protection against mobile genetic elements (viruses, transposable elements and conjugative plasmids). CRISPR clusters contain spacers, sequences complementary to antecedent mobile elements, and target invading nucleic acids. CRISPR clusters are transcribed and processed into CRISPR RNA (crRNA). In type II CRISPR systems correct processing of pre-crRNA requires a trans- encoded
   4796..4823    +  terminator     rrnB T2 terminator: transcription terminator T2 from the E. coli rrnB gene
   4936..5556    +  CDS            tetR: TETR2_ECOLX - Experimental evidence at protein level: Swiss-Prot protein existence level 1. TetR is the repressor of the tetracycline resistance element; its N-terminal region forms a helix-turn-helix structure and binds DNA. Binding of tetracycline to TetR reduces the repressor affinity for the tetracycline resistance gene (tetA) promoter operator sites. From Escherichia coli.
   6185..7297    +  CDS            33: VINT_BPML5 - Also known as int. Protein inferred from homology: Swiss-Prot protein existence level 3. Integrase is necessary for integration of the phage into the host genome by site-specific recombination. From Mycobacterium phage L5 (Mycobacteriophage L5).
   7359..7463    -  CDS            32 (fragment): VG32_BPML5 - Protein predicted: Swiss-Prot protein existence level 4. From Mycobacterium phage L5 (Mycobacteriophage L5).
   7600..8415    +  CDS            KanR: aminoglycoside phosphotransferase; aph(3')-Ia; confers resistance to kanamycin in bacteria or G418 (Geneticin®) in eukaryotes
   8556..8627    +  CDS            TRA2_ECOLX (fragment): Protein predicted: Swiss-Prot protein existence level 4. Required for transposition of transposon Tn903. From Escherichia coli.
>Addgene plasmid #241232 | PLJR965_Rv2464c | addgene full sequence | sequence record 483381 | Addgene NGS Result
AATAAACGAAAGGCTCAGTCGAAAGACTGGGCCTTTCGTTTATCTGTTGTTTGAAAAAAAAAAGCGCCGC
AACTGCGGCGCTTTTTTTTTTGAATTCTCTGACCAGGGAAAATAGCCCTCTGACCTGGGGATTTGCGATC
CCTATCAGTGATAGATATAATCTGGGAGTCAGGTCTGACAGACCGGGCAGTTTTTGTACTCGAAAGAAGC
TACAAAGATAAGGCTTCATGCCGAAATCAACACCCTGTCATTTTATGGCAGGGTGTTTTTTTTTTGTCGA
CTTGGGGACCCTAGAGGTCCCCTTTTTTATTTTTTTGGATGAAGAGCATTATCAATGGCTCTTCACAGGA
AGCTTAAAAAAAAAAGCCCCGCGATTGCGGGGCTTTTTTTTTTTAATACGGTTATCCACAGAATCAGGGG
ATAACGCAGGAAAGAACATGTGAGCAAAAGGCCAGCAAAAGGCCAGGAACCGTAAAAAGGCCGCGTTGCT
GGCGTTTTTCCATAGGCTCCGCCCCCCTGACGAGCATCACAAAAATCGACGCTCAAGTCAGAGGTGGCGA
AACCCGACAGGACTATAAAGATACCAGGCGTTTCCCCCTGGAAGCTCCCTCGTGCGCTCTCCTGTTCCGA
CCCTGCCGCTTACCGGATACCTGTCCGCCTTTCTCCCCTCGGGAAGCGTGGCGCTTTCTCATAGCTCACG
CTGTAGGTATCTCAGTTCGGTGTAGGTCGTTCGCTCCAAGCTGGGCTGTGTGCACGAACCCCCCGTTCAG
CCCGACCGCTGCGCCTTATCCGGTAACTATCGTCTTGAGTCCAACCCGGTAAGACACGACTTATCGCCAC
TGGCAGCAGCCACTGGTAACAGGATTAGCAGAGCGAGGTATGTAGGCGGTGCTACAGAGTTCTTGAAGTG
GTGGCCTAACTACGGCTACACTAGAAGGACAGTATTTGGTATCTGCGCTCTGCTGAAGCCAGTTACCTTC
GGAAAAAGAGTTGGTAGCTCTTGATCCGGCAAACAAACCACCGCTGGTAGCGGTGGTTTTTTTGTTTGCA
AGCAGCAGATTACGCGCAGAAAAAAAGGATCTCAAGAAGATCCTTTGATCTTTTCTACGGGGTCTGACGC
TCATGGAACAATAAACGAAAGGCTCAGTCGAAAGACTGGGCCTTTCGTTTATCTGTTGTTTGAAAAAAAA
AAGCCCCGCGATTGCGGGGCTTTTTTTTTTCATATGTCTGACCAGGGAAAATAGCCCTCTGACCTGGGGA
TTTGACTTCCCTATCAGTGATAGAGATAATCTGGGAGTCCCTATCAGTGATAGAGAACGCGGTATCGATA
TGTCGGACCTGGTGCTGGGCCTGGCCATCGGCATCGGCTCGGTGGGCGTGGGCATCCTGAACAAGGTGAC
CGGCGAGATCATCCACAAGAACTCGCGCATCTTCCCGGCCGCCCAGGCCGAGAACAACCTGGTGCGCCGC
ACCAACCGCCAGGGCCGCCGCCTGGCCCGCCGCAAGAAGCACCGCCGCGTGCGCCTGAACCGCCTGTTCG
AGGAGTCGGGCCTGATCACCGACTTCACCAAGATCTCGATCAACCTGAACCCGTACCAGCTGCGCGTGAA
GGGCCTGACCGACGAGCTGTCGAACGAGGAGCTGTTCATCGCCCTGAAGAACATGGTGAAGCACCGCGGC
ATCTCGTACCTGGACGACGCCTCGGACGACGGCAACTCGTCGGTGGGCGACTACGCCCAGATCGTGAAGG
AGAACTCGAAGCAGCTGGAGACCAAGACCCCGGGCCAGATCCAGCTGGAGCGCTACCAGACCTACGGCCA
GCTGCGCGGCGACTTCACCGTGGAGAAGGACGGCAAGAAGCACCGCCTGATCAACGTGTTCCCGACCTCG
GCCTACCGCTCGGAGGCCCTGCGCATCCTGCAGACCCAGCAGGAGTTCAACCCGCAGATCACCGACGAGT
TCATCAACCGCTACCTGGAGATCCTGACCGGCAAGCGCAAGTACTACCACGGCCCGGGCAACGAGAAGTC
GCGCACCGACTACGGCCGCTACCGCACCTCGGGCGAGACCCTGGACAACATCTTCGGCATCCTGATCGGC
AAGTGCACCTTCTACCCGGACGAGTTCCGCGCCGCCAAGGCCTCGTACACCGCCCAGGAGTTCAACCTGC
TGAACGACCTGAACAACCTGACCGTGCCGACCGAGACCAAGAAGCTGTCGAAGGAGCAGAAGAACCAGAT
CATCAACTACGTGAAGAACGAGAAGGCCATGGGCCCGGCCAAGCTGTTCAAGTACATCGCCAAGCTGCTG
TCGTGCGACGTGGCCGACATCAAGGGCTACCGCATCGACAAGTCGGGCAAGGCCGAGATCCACACCTTCG
AGGCCTACCGCAAGATGAAGACCCTGGAGACCCTGGACATCGAGCAGATGGACCGCGAGACCCTGGACAA
GCTGGCCTACGTGCTGACCCTGAACACCGAGCGCGAGGGCATCCAGGAGGCCCTGGAGCACGAGTTCGCC
GACGGCTCGTTCTCGCAGAAGCAGGTGGACGAGCTGGTGCAGTTCCGCAAGGCCAACTCGTCGATCTTCG
GCAAGGGCTGGCACAACTTCTCGGTGAAGCTGATGATGGAGCTGATCCCGGAGCTGTACGAGACCTCGGA
GGAGCAGATGACCATCCTGACCCGCCTGGGCAAGCAGAAGACCACCTCGTCGTCGAACAAGACCAAGTAC
ATCGACGAGAAGCTGCTGACCGAGGAGATCTACAACCCGGTGGTGGCCAAGTCGGTGCGCCAGGCCATCA
AGATCGTGAACGCCGCCATCAAGGAGTACGGCGACTTCGACAACATCGTGATCGAGATGGCCCGCGAGAC
CAACGAGGACGACGAGAAGAAGGCCATCCAGAAGATCCAGAAGGCCAACAAGGACGAGAAGGACGCCGCC
ATGCTGAAGGCCGCCAACCAGTACAACGGCAAGGCCGAGCTGCCGCACTCGGTGTTCCACGGCCACAAGC
AGCTGGCCACCAAGATCCGCCTGTGGCACCAGCAGGGCGAGCGCTGCCTGTACACCGGCAAGACCATCTC
GATCCACGACCTGATCAACAACTCGAACCAGTTCGAGGTGGACGCCATCCTGCCGCTGTCGATCACCTTC
GACGACTCGCTGGCCAACAAGGTGCTGGTGTACGCCACCGCCAACCAGGAGAAGGGCCAGCGCACCCCGT
ACCAGGCCCTGGACTCGATGGACGACGCCTGGTCGTTCCGCGAGCTGAAGGCCTTCGTGCGCGAGTCGAA
GACCCTGTCGAACAAGAAGAAGGAGTACCTGCTGACCGAGGAGGACATCTCGAAGTTCGACGTGCGCAAG
AAGTTCATCGAGCGCAACCTGGTGGACACCCGCTACGCCTCGCGCGTGGTGCTGAACGCCCTGCAGGAGC
ACTTCCGCGCCCACAAGATCGACACCAAGGTGTCGGTGGTGCGCGGCCAGTTCACCTCGCAGCTGCGCCG
CCACTGGGGCATCGAGAAGACCCGCGACACCTACCACCACCACGCCGTGGACGCCCTGATCATCGCCGCC
TCGTCGCAGCTGAACCTGTGGAAGAAGCAGAAGAACACCCTGGTGTCGTACTCGGAGGACCAGCTGCTGG
ACATCGAGACCGGCGAGCTGATCTCGGACGACGAGTACAAGGAGTCGGTGTTCAAGGCCCCGTACCAGCA
CTTCGTGGACACCCTGAAGTCGAAGGAGTTCGAGGACTCGATCCTGTTCTCGTACCAGGTGGACTCGAAG
TTCAACCGCAAGATCTCGGACGCCACCATCTACGCCACCCGCCAGGCCAAGGTGGGCAAGGACAAGGCCG
ACGAGACCTACGTGCTGGGCAAGATCAAGGACATCTACACCCAGGACGGCTACGACGCCTTCATGAAGAT
CTACAAGAAGGACAAGTCGAAGTTCCTGATGTACCGCCACGACCCGCAGACCTTCGAGAAGGTGATCGAG
CCGATCCTGGAGAACTACCCGAACAAGCAGATCAACGACAAGGGCAAGGAGGTGCCGTGCAACCCGTTCC
TGAAGTACAAGGAGGAGCACGGCTACATCCGCAAGTACTCGAAGAAGGGCAACGGCCCGGAGATCAAGTC
GCTGAAGTACTACGACTCGAAGCTGGGCAACCACATCGACATCACCCCGAAGGACTCGAACAACAAGGTG
GTGCTGCAGTCGGTGTCGCCGTGGCGCGCCGACGTGTACTTCAACAAGACCACCGGCAAGTACGAGATCC
TGGGCCTGAAGTACGCCGACCTGCAGTTCGACAAGGGCACCGGCACCTACAAGATCTCGCAGGAGAAGTA
CAACGACATCAAGAAGAAGGAGGGCGTGGACTCGGACTCGGAGTTCAAGTTCACCCTGTACAAGAACGAC
CTGCTGCTGGTGAAGGACACCGAGACCAAGGAGCAGCAGCTGTTCCGCTTCCTGTCGCGCACCATGCCGA
AGCAGAAGCACTACGTGGAGCTGAAGCCGTACGACAAGCAGAAGTTCGAGGGCGGCGAGGCCCTGATCAA
GGTGCTGGGCAACGTGGCCAACTCGGGCCAGTGCAAGAAGGGCCTGGGCAAGTCGAACATCTCGATCTAC
AAGGTGCGCACCGACGTGCTGGGCAACCAGCACATCATCAAGAACGAGGGCGACAAGCCGAAGCTGGACT
TCTAAATACTCTGGCCATTTTTCTTTACCGCCTTTGAGTGAGCTGATACCGCTCGCCGCAGCCGAACGAC
CGAGCGCAACGCGTGCGGCCGCTGATTAGCTAAGCAGAAGGCCATCCTGACGGATGGCCTTTTTCTAGAA
AAAAAAAAAGCGCCGCAACTGCGGCGCTTTTTTTTTTTTAATTAAGTGATAGATTGCGATGCGTGTGCTC
GGTTGATATAATCTGTCAGATCAGGAGGACTTCGCATGTCGCGGTTGGATAAGTCCAAGGTCATCAACTC
GGCGCTGGAGCTGCTGAACGAGGTCGGTATCGAGGGACTGACCACGCGCAAGTTGGCCCAAAAGCTCGGC
GTGGAACAACCGACCCTCTACTGGCACGTGAAGAACAAGCGCGCGCTGCTGGATGCGTTGGCCATCGAGA
TGCTGGATCGCCATCACACGCACTTTTGCCCCCTGGAGGGCGAGAGCTGGCAGGATTTTCTGCGGAACAA
CGCGAAGTCGTTCCGGTGCGCCCTCCTGAGCCATCGGGATGGCGCCAAAGTCCACTTGGGCACCCGCCCG
ACCGAGAAGCAATACGAGACCCTGGAGAACCAGCTGGCCTTCCTCTGTCAACAGGGTTTTTCGTTGGAGA
ACGCCCTGTATGCCCTGTCCGCCGTGGGACACTTCACCTTGGGCTGCGTGTTGGAGGATCAGGAACATCA
GGTGGCGAAAGAGGAACGGGAGACCCCCACGACGGATTCGATGCCCCCGTTGTTGCGCCAGGCGATCGAA
CTGTTTGACCACCAGGGCGCCGAACCCGCCTTTTTGTTCGGGCTGGAGCTGATCATCTGCGGGCTGGAAA
AGCAACTGAAGTGCGAAAGCGGTTCGTGATAACGCCGAAAACCCCGCTTCGGCGGGGTTTTGCCGCGGTC
TGCGTTGTCGGGAAGATTTAAAATAAAAAAGGGGACCTCTAGGGTCCCCAATTAAATAGTTAACACTAGT
ATTAAAAAAAAAAGCCCCGCGATTGCGGGGCTTTTTTTTTTCGACGGCGAGGGTTCCGACCGCTGCAACT
CCCGGTGCAACCTTGTCCCGGTCTATTCTCTTCACTGCACCAGCTCCAATCTGGTGTGAATGCCCCTCGT
CTGTTCGCGCAGGCGGGGGGCTCTATTCGTTTGTCAGCATCGAAAGTAGCCAGATCAGGGATGCGTTGCA
ACCGCGTATGCCCAGGTCAGAAGAGTCGCACAAGAGTTGCAGACCCCTGGAAAGAAAAATGGCCAGAGGG
CGAAAACACCCTCTGACCAGCGGAGCGGGCGACGGGAATCGAACCCGCGTAGCTAGTTTGGAAGAATGGG
TGTCTGCCGACCACATATATGGGCCGGTCAAGATAGGTTTTTACCCCCTCTCGGCTGCATCCTCTAAGTG
GAAAGAAATTGCAGGTCGTAGAAGCGCGTTGAAGCCTGAGAGTTGCACAGGAGTTGCAACCCGGTAGCCT
TGTTCACGACGAGAGGAGACCTAGTTGGCACGTCGCGGATGGGGATCGCTGAAGACTCAGCGCAGCGGGA
GGATCCAAGCCTCATACGTCAACCCGCAGGACGGTGTGAGGTACTACGCGCTGCAGACCTACGACAACAA
GATGGACGCCGAAGCCTGGCTCGCGGGCGAGAAGCGGCTCATCGAGATGGAGACCTGGACCCCTCCACAG
GACCGGGCGAAGAAGGCAGCCGCCAGCGCCATCACGCTGGAGGAGTACACCCGGAAGTGGCTCGTGGAGC
GCGACCTCGCAGACGGCACCAGGGATCTGTACAGCGGGCACGCGGAGCGCCGCATCTACCCGGTGCTAGG
TGAAGTGGCGGTCACAGAGATGACGCCAGCTCTGGTGCGTGCGTGGTGGGCCGGGATGGGTAGGAAGCAC
CCGACTGCCCGCCGGCATGCCTACAACGTCCTCCGGGCGGTGATGAACACAGCGGTCGAGGACAAGCTGA
TCGCAGAGAACCCGTGCCGGATCGAGCAGAAGGCAGCCGATGAGCGCGACGTAGAGGCGCTGACGCCTGA
GGAGCTGGACATCGTCGCCGCTGAGATCTTCGTGCACTACCGGATCGCGGCATACATCCTGGCGTGGACG
AGCCTCCGGTTCGGAGAGCTGATCGAGCTTCGCCGCAAGGACATCGTGGACGACGGCATGACGATGAAGC
TCCGGGTGCGCCGTGGCGCTTCCCGCGTGGGGAACAAGATCGTCGTTGGCAACGCCAAGACCGTCCGGTC
GAAGCGTCCTGTGACGGTTCCGCCTCACGTCGCGGAGATGATCCGAGCGCACATGAAGGACCGTACGAAG
ATGAACAAGGGCCCCGAGGCATTCCTGGTGACCACGACGCAGGGCAACCGGCTGTCGAAGTCCGCGTTCA
CCAAGTCGCTGAAGCGTGGCTACGCCAAGATCGGTCGGCCGGAACTCCGCATCCACGACCTCCGCGCTGT
CGGCGCTACGTTCGCCGCTCAGGCAGGTGCGACGACCAAGGAGCTGATGGCCCGCCTCGGTCACACGACT
CCTAGGATGGCGATGAAGTACCAGATGGCGTCTGAGGCCCGCGACGAGGCTATCGCTGAGGCGATGTCCA
AGCTGGCCAAGACCTCCTGAAACGCAAAAAGCCCCCCTCCCAAGGACACTGAGTCCTAAAGAGGGGGGTT
TCTTGTCAGTACGCGAAGAACCACGCCTGGCCGCGAGCGCCAGCACCGCCGCTCTGTGCGGAGACCTGGG
CACCAGCCCCGCCGCCGCCAGGAGCATTGCCGTTCCCGCCAGCTAGCCACCTGACGTCGGGGGGGGGGGA
AAGCCACGTTGTGTCTCAAAATCTCTGATGTTACATTGCACAAGATAAAAATATATCATCATGAACAATA
AAACTGTCTGCTTACATAAACAGTAATACAAGGGGTGTTATGAGCCATATTCAACGGGAAACGTCTTGCT
CGAGGCCGCGATTAAATTCCAACATGGATGCTGATTTATATGGGTATAAATGGGCTCGCGATAATGTCGG
GCAATCAGGTGCGACAATCTATCGCTTGTATGGGAAGCCCCATGCGCCAGAGTTGTTTCTGAAACATGGC
AAAGGTAGCGTTGCCAATGATGTTACAGATGAGATGGTCAGACTAAACTGGCTGACGGAATTTATGCCTC
TTCCGACCATCAAGCATTTTATCCGTACTCCTGATGATGCATGGTTACTCACCACTGCGATCCCCGGGAA
AACAGCATTCCAGGTATTAGAAGAATATCCTGATTCAGGTGAAAATATTGTTGATGCGCTGGCAGTGTTC
CTGCGCCGGTTGCATTCGATTCCTGTTTGTAATTGTCCTTTTAACAGCGATCGCGTATTTCGCCTCGCTC
AGGCGCAATCACGAATGAATAACGGTTTGGTTGATGCGAGTGATTTTGATGACGAGCGTAATGGCTGGCC
TGTTGAACAAGTCTGGAAAGAAATGCATAATCTTTTGCCATTCTCACCGGATTCAGTCGTCACTCATGGT
GATTTCTCACTTGATAACCTTATTTTTGACGAGGGGAAATTAATAGGTTGTATTGATGTTGGACGAGTCG
GAATCGCAGACCGATACCAGGATCTTGCCATCCTATGGAACTGCCTCGGTGAGTTTTCTCCTTCATTACA
GAAACGGCTTTTTCAAAAATATGGTATTGATAATCCTGATATGAATAAATTGCAGTTTCATTTGATGCTC
GATGAGTTTTTCTAATCAGAATTGGTTAATTGGTTGTAACACTGGCAGAGCATTACGCTGACTTGACGGG
ACGGCGGCTTTGTTGAATAAATCGAACTTTTGCTGAGTTGAAGGATCAGATCACGCATCTTCCCGACAAC
GCAGACCGTTCCGTGGCAAAGCAAAAGTTCAAAATCACCAACTGGTCCACCTACAACAAAGCTCTCACCA
ACCGTGGCTCCCTCACGATATC
